Addgene plasmid #195738: pUC57-mini v2-HF24_F24
Purpose: This plasmid carries a fragment from a 24-fragment lacI/lacZ cassette split that was designed as a Golden Gate assembly with high fidelity.
Depositing lab: Eric Cantor. Depositing organization: New England Biolabs. Publication: Comprehensive Profiling of Four Base Overhang Ligation Fidelity by T4 DNA Ligase and Application to DNA Assembly. Potapov V, Ong JL, Kucera RB, Langhorst BW, Bilotti K, Pryor JM, Cantor EJ, Canton B, Knight TF, Evans TC Jr, Lohman GJS. ACS Synth Biol. 2018 Nov 16;7(11):2665-2674. doi: 10.1021/acssynbio.8b00333. Epub 2018 Oct 29. PubMed 30335370.
Backbone
  Vector backbone: pUC57-mini
  Vector type: Synthetic Biology
Growth in bacteria
  Bacterial resistance: Ampicillin, 100 μg/mL
  Growth temperature: 37°C
  Growth strain: DH5alpha
  Copy number: High Copy
Gene/Insert
  Gene/Insert name: Fragment#24 of 24 fragment splits in lacI/lacZ cassette
  Species: E.coli
  Cloning method: Restriction Enzyme; 5′ cloning site Unknown (unknown if destroyed)
Terms and licenses: Academic/Nonprofit Terms; Industry Terms: Not Available to Industry
How to cite: pUC57-mini v2-HF24_F24 was a gift from Eric Cantor (Addgene plasmid # 195738 ; http://n2t.net/addgene:195738 ; RRID:Addgene_195738)
