[The description below was written by a language model from this plasmid's Addgene catalogue record and pLannotate feature annotations shown in this document.]
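Description:
pUC57-mini v2-HF24_F24 is a small (about 2 kb) high-copy bacterial cloning plasmid built on the pUC57-mini backbone and catalogued as a synthetic biology part. It is maintained in E. coli through a ColE1/pMB1/pUC-type origin of replication and selected with ampicillin, with resistance supplied by the β-lactamase gene (AmpR) under its native bla promoter. These two elements account for most of the sequenced plasmid.

The payload is the last piece, fragment 24 of 24, of an E. coli lacI/lacZ cassette that was divided into two dozen parts for a Golden Gate assembly. According to the record, the split was designed for high fidelity, meaning the four-base overhangs at the fragment junctions were chosen to favour correct pairing and minimise mis-ligation by T4 DNA ligase. Combined with the other 23 fragment plasmids of the set, this one would contribute the terminal segment needed to rebuild the complete cassette. Since lacZ is a standard colorimetric reporter, restoring a working cassette is a natural readout of assembly accuracy, though the record does not spell out the assay.

The automated feature table does not annotate any lacI or lacZ sequence. The only non-backbone feature it calls is a short fragment of about 120 nt matching a tetracycline efflux (TcR) gene, which is too short to confer resistance. How this relates to the stated insert is not explained in the record. The Type IIS enzyme used to release the fragment, the specific overhangs and the cloning sites are also not stated.
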