Features (pLannotate 1.2.2; 4 found; start..end, strand, type, name):
     15..135     +  CDS            TcR (fragment): tetracycline efflux protein; tet; confers resistance to tetracycline
    217..805     -  rep_origin     ori: high-copy-number ColE1/pMB1/pBR322/pUC origin of replication
    976..1836    -  CDS            AmpR: β-lactamase; bla; confers resistance to ampicillin, carbenicillin, and related antibiotics
   1837..1941    -  promoter       AmpR promoter: bla
>Addgene plasmid #195738 | pUC57-mini v2-HF24_F24 | addgene full sequence | sequence record 387865 | Addgene NGS Result
CCAATGATGGTCTCGTCAGCTCCTTCCGGTGGGCGCGGGGCATGACTATCGTCGCCGCACTTATGACTGT
CTTCTTTATCATGCAACTCGTAGGACAGGTGCCGGCAGCGCTCTGGGTCATTTTCGGCGAGGACCCATCG
AGACCATCGGAAAGAACATGTGAGCAAAAGGCCAGCAAAAGGCCAGGAACCGTAAAAAGGCCGCGTTGCT
GGCGTTTTTCCATAGGCTCCGCCCCCCTGACGAGCATCACAAAAATCGACGCTCAAGTCAGAGGTGGCGA
AACCCGACAGGACTATAAAGATACCAGGCGTTTCCCCCTGGAAGCTCCCTCGTGCGCTCTCCTGTTCCGA
CCCTGCCGCTTACCGGATACCTGTCCGCCTTTCTCCCTTCGGGAAGCGTGGCGCTTTCTCATAGCTCACG
CTGTAGGTATCTCAGTTCGGTGTAGGTCGTTCGCTCCAAGCTGGGCTGTGTGCACGAACCCCCCGTTCAG
CCCGACCGCTGCGCCTTATCCGGTAACTATCGTCTTGAGTCCAACCCGGTAAGACACGACTTATCGCCAC
TGGCAGCAGCCACTGGTAACAGGATTAGCAGAGCGAGGTATGTAGGCGGTGCTACAGAGTTCTTGAAGTG
GTGGCCTAACTACGGCTACACTAGAAGAACAGTATTTGGTATCTGCGCTCTGCTGAAGCCAGTTACCTTC
GGAAAAAGAGTTGGTAGCTCTTGATCCGGCAAACAAACCACCGCTGGTAGCGGTGGTTTTTTTGTTTGCA
AGCAGCAGATTACGCGCAGAAAAAAAGGATCTCAAGAAGATCCTTTGATCTTTTCTACGGGGTCTGACGC
TCAGTGGAACGAAAACTCACGTTAAGGGATTTTGGTCATGAGATTATCAAAAAGGATCTTCACCTAGATC
CTTTTAAATTAAAAATGAAGTTTTAAATCAATCTAAAGTATATATGAGTAAACTTGGTCTGACAGTTACC
AATGCTTAATCAGTGAGGCACCTATCTCAGCGATCTGTCTATTTCGTTCATCCATAGTTGCCTGACTCCC
CGTCGTGTAGATAACTACGATACGGGAGGGCTTACCATCTGGCCCCAGTGCTGCAATGATACCGCGAGAT
CCACGCTCACCGGCTCCAGATTTATCAGCAATAAACCAGCCAGCCGGAAGGGCCGAGCGCAGAAGTGGTC
CTGCAACTTTATCCGCCTCCATCCAGTCTATTAATTGTTGCCGGGAAGCTAGAGTAAGTAGTTCGCCAGT
TAATAGTTTGCGCAACGTTGTTGCCATTGCTACAGGCATCGTGGTGTCACGCTCGTCGTTTGGTATGGCT
TCATTCAGCTCCGGTTCCCAACGATCAAGGCGAGTTACATGATCCCCCATGTTGTGCAAAAAAGCGGTTA
GCTCCTTCGGTCCTCCGATCGTTGTCAGAAGTAAGTTGGCCGCAGTGTTATCACTCATGGTTATGGCAGC
ACTGCATAATTCTCTTACTGTCATGCCATCCGTAAGATGCTTTTCTGTGACTGGTGAGTACTCAACCAAG
TCATTCTGAGAATAGTGTATGCGGCGACCGAGTTGCTCTTGCCCGGCGTCAATACGGGATAATACCGCGC
CACATAGCAGAACTTTAAAAGTGCTCATCATTGGAAAACGTTCTTCGGGGCGAAAACTCTCAAGGATCTT
ACCGCTGTTGAGATCCAGTTCGATGTAACCCACTCGTGCACCCAACTGATCTTCAGCATCTTTTACTTTC
ACCAGCGTTTCTGGGTGAGCAAAAACAGGAAGGCAAAATGCCGCAAAAAAGGGAATAAGGGCGACACGGA
AATGTTGAATACTCATACTCTTCCTTTTTCAATATTATTGAAGCATTTATCAGGGTTATTGTCTCATGAG
CGGATACATATTTGAATGTATTTAGAAAAATAAACAAATAGGGGTTCCGCGCACATTTCCCCGAAAAGTG
CCACCTGACGTC
